>Addgene plasmid #235086 | BFP-GFP-bidirectional MS2 splicing reporter CORO1B intron | addgene full sequence | sequence record 472022 | Addgene NGS Result
ATGGTTGTCCACGGTGCCCTCCATGTACAGCTTCATGTGCATGTTCTCCTTAATCAGCTCTTCGCCCTTA
GACACGGATCCCATGGTGGCGAAGCGTCGACTCACGACACCTGTGTTCTGGCGGCAAACCCGTTGCGAAA
AAGAACGTTCACGGCGACTACTGCACTTATATACGGTTCTCCCCCACCCTCGGGAAAAAGGCGGAGCCAG
TACACGACATCACTTTCCCAGTTTACCCCGCGCCACCTTCTCTAGGCACCGGTTCAATTGCCGACCCCTC
CCCCCAACTTCTCGGGGACTGTGGGCGATGTGCGCTCTGCCCACTGACGGGCACCGGAGCCCTATGACTT
GCATAGCTGCGTATGGCGTTACATAACTTACGGTAAATGGCCCGCCTGGCTGACCGCCCAACGACCCCCG
CCCATTGACGTCAATAATGACGTATGTTCCCATAGTAACGCCAATAGGGACTTTCCATTGACGTCAATGG
GTGGAGTATTTACGGTAAACTGCCCACTTGGCAGTACATCAAGTGTATCATATGCCAAGTACGCCCCCTA
TTGACGTCAATGACGGTAAATGGCCCGCCTGGCATTATGCCCAGTACATGACCTTATGGGACTTTCCTAC
TTGGCAGTACATCTACGTATTAGTCATCGCTATTACCATGAATTGAGGGCGTCACCGCTAAGGCTCCGCC
CCAGCCTGGGCTCCACAACCAATGAAGGGTAATCTCGACAAAGAGCAAGGGGTGGGGCGCGGGCGCGCAG
GTGCAGCAGCACACAGGCTGGTCGGGAGGGCGGGGCGCGACGTCTGCCGTGCGGGGTCCCGGCATCGGTT
GCGCGCGCGCTCCCTCCTCTCGGAGAGAGGGCTGTGGTAAAACCCGTCCGGAAACCACTTAAGCTAGAGC
TAGCGAATTCGATTCGCAGTCTAGCTTAAGTGGTTTCCGGAAACCACTTAAGCTAGAGCTAGCGAATTCG
AATTTAAATCGGATCTGGCTAGCACCATGACGGGCCGCATTGACAAGGCCTACCCGACGGTGTGTGGGCA
CACGGGACCTGTCCTGGACATCGACTGGTGTCCTCACAACGACGAAGTCATAGCCAGCGGCTCGGAGGAC
TGCACGGTCATGGTGAGGCACAGGACTGGCTGGTAGCTGCGTCCTGGTGGCGCAGGCCAGGGTCGTGGGT
GTGGCCGAGGGGGCCAGCAATAGGACCAGCAGAGGACTGAGCTCGGTGGCCCTGTCCCTACCACAGGTGT
GGCAGATCCCAGAGAACGGGCTGACCTCCCCGCTGACAGAGCCGGTGGTGGTACTGGAGGGGCACACCAA
GCGAGTGGGCATCATCGCCTGGCACCCCACGGCCCGAAACGTGCTGCTCAGTGCAGGGCGCGCCCAGGGC
AAAACGTTCGGGTTCGGGTGCGCCAGTAAAGCAGACATTAAACTTTGATTTGCTGAAACTTGCAGGTGAT
GTAGAGTCAAATCCAGGTCCAATGGTGAGCAAGGGCGAGGAGCTGTTCACCGGGGTGGTGCCCATCCTGG
TCGAGCTGGACGGCGACGTAAACGGCCACAAGTTCAGCGTGTCCGGCGAGGGCGAGGGCGATGCCACCTA
CGGCAAGCTGACCCTGAAGTTCATCTGCACCACCGGCAAGCTGCCCGTGCCCTGGCCCACCCTCGTGACC
ACCCTGACCTACGGCGTGCAGTGCTTCAGCCGCTACCCCGACCACATGAAGCAGCACGACTTCTTCAAGT
CCGCCATGCCCGAAGGCTACGTCCAGGAGCGCACCATCTTCTTCAAGGACGACGGCAACTACAAGACCCG
CGCCGAGGTGAAGTTCGAGGGCGACACCCTGGTGAACCGCATCGAGCTGAAGGGCATCGACTTCAAGGAG
GACGGCAACATCCTGGGGCACAAGCTGGAGTACAACTACAACAGCCACAACGTCTATATCATGGCCGACA
AGCAGAAGAACGGCATCAAGGTGAACTTCAAGATCCGCCACAACATCGAGGACGGCAGCGTGCAGCTCGC
CGACCACTACCAGCAGAACACCCCCATCGGCGACGGCCCCGTGCTGCTGCCCGACAACCACTACCTGAGC
ACCCAGTCCGCCCTGAGCAAAGACCCCAACGAGAAGCGCGATCACATGGTCCTGCTGGAGTTCGTGACCG
CCGCCGGGATCACTCTCGGCATGGACGAGCTGTACAAGTAAATCGATACCGAGCGCTGCTCGAGGCTAGC
AACTTGTTTATTGCAGCTTATAATGGTTACAAATAAAGCAATAGCATCACAAATTTCACAAATAAAGCAT
TTTTTTCACTGCATTCTAGTTGTGGTTTGTCCAAACTCATCAATGTATCTTATCATGTCTGCGGACCGAG
CGGCCGCAGGAACCCCTAGTGATGGAGTTGGCCACTCCCTCTCTGCGCGCTCGCTCGCTCACTGAGGCCG
GGCGACCAAAGGTCGCCCGACGCCCGGGCTTTGCCCGGGCGGCCTCAGTGAGCGAGCGAGCGCGCAGCTG
CCTGCAGGGGCGCCTGATGCGGTATTTTCTCCTTACGCATCTGTGCGGTATTTCACACCGCATA
[95 nt withheld, positions 2585-2679]
T
[46 nt withheld, positions 2681-2726]
C
[141 nt withheld, positions 2728-2868]
CCTTTGACGTTGGAGTCCACGTTCTTT
[37 nt withheld, positions 2896-2932]
ACTCTATCTCGGGCTATTCTTTTGATTTATAAGGGATTTTGCCGATTTCGGTCTATTGGTTAAAAAATGA
GCTGATTTAACAAAAATTTAACGCGAATTTTAACAAAATATTAACGTTTACAATTTTATGGTGCACTCTC
AGTACAATCTGCTCTGATGCCGCATAGTTAAGCCAGCCCCGACACCCGCCAACACCCGCTGACGCGCCCT
GACGGGCTTGTCTGCTCCCGGCATCCGCTTACAGACAAGCTGTGACCGTCTCCGGGAGCTGCATGTGTCA
GAGGTTTTCACCGTCATCACCGAAACGCGCGAGACGAAAGGGCCTCGTGATACGCCTATTTTTATAGGTT
AATGTCATGATAATAATGGTTTCTTAGACGTCAGGTGGCACTTTTCGGGGAAATGTGCGCGGAACCCCTA
TTTGTTTATTTTTCTAAATACATTCAAATATGTATCCGCTCATGAGACAATAACCCTGATAAATGCTTCA
ATAATATTGAAAAAGGAAGAGTATGAGTATTCAACATTTCCGTGTCGCCCTTATTCCCTTTTTTGCGGCA
TTTTGCCTTCCTGTTTTTGCTCACCCAGAAACGCTGGTGAAAGTAAAAGATGCTGAAGATCAGTTGGGTG
CACGAGTGGGTTACATCGAACTGGATCTCAACAGCGGTAAGATCCTTGAGAGTTTTCGCCCCGAAGAACG
TTTTCCAATGATGAGCACTTTTAAAGTTCTGCTATGTGGCGCGGTATTATCCCGTATTGACGCCGGGCAA
GAGCAACTCGGTCGCCGCATACACTATTCTCAGAATGACTTGGTTGAGTACTCACCAGTCACAGAAAAGC
ATCTTACGGATGGCATGACAGTAAGAGAATTATGCAGTGCTGCCATAACCATGAGTGATAACACTGCGGC
CAACTTACTTCTGACAACGATCGGAGGACCGAAGGAGCTAACCGCTTTTTTGCACAACATGGGGGATCAT
GTAACTCGCCTTGATCGTTGGGAACCGGAGCTGAATGAAGCCATACCAAACGACGAGCGTGACACCACGA
TGCCTGTAGCAATGGCAACAACGTTGCGCAAACTATTAACTGGCGAACTACTTACTCTAGCTTCCCGGCA
ACAATTAATAGACTGGATGGAGGCGGATAAAGTTGCAGGACCACTTCTGCGCTCGGCCCTTCCGGCTGGC
TGGTTTATTGCTGATAAATCTGGAGCCGGTGAGCGTGGGTCTCGCGGTATCATTGCAGCACTGGGGCCAG
ATGGTAAGCCCTCCCGTATCGTAGTTATCTACACGACGGGGAGTCAGGCAACTATGGATGAACGAAATAG
ACAGATCGCTGAGATAGGTGCCTCACTGATTAAGCATTGGTAACTGTCAGACCAAGTTTACTCATATATA
CTTTAGATTGATTTAAAACTTCATTTTTAATTTAAAAGGATCTAGGTGAAGATCCTTTTTGATAATCTCA
TGACCAAAATCCCTTAACGTGAGTTTTCGTTCCACTGAGCGTCAGACCCCGTAGAAAAGATCAAAGGATC
TTCTTGAGATCCTTTTTTTCTGCGCGTAATCTGCTGCTTGCAAACAAAAAAACCACCGCTACCAGCGGTG
GTTTGTTTGCCGGATCAAGAGCTACCAACTCTTTTTCCGAAGGTAACTGGCTTCAGCAGAGCGCAGATAC
CAAATACTGTTCTTCTAGTGTAGCCGTAGTTAGGCCACCACTTCAAGAACTCTGTAGCACCGCCTACATA
CCTCGCTCTGCTAATCCTGTTACCAGTGGCTGCTGCCAGTGGCGATAAGTCGTGTCTTACCGGGTTGGAC
TCAAGACGATAGTTACCGGATAAGGCGCAGCGGTCGGGCTGAACGGGGGGTTCGTGCACACAGCCCAGCT
TGGAGCGAACGACCTACACCGAACTGAGATACCTACAGCGTGAGCTATGAGAAAGCGCCACGCTTCCCGA
AGGGAGAAAGGCGGACAGGTATCCGGTAAGCGGCAGGGTCGGAACAGGAGAGCGCACGAGGGAGCTTCCA
GGGGGAAACGCCTGGTATCTTTATAGTCCTGTCGGGTTTCGCCACCTCTGACTTGAGCGTCGATTTTTGT
GATGCTCGTCAGGGGGGCGGAGCCTATGGAAAAACGCCAGCAACGCGGCCTTTTTACGGTTCCTGGCCTT
TTGCTGGCCTTTTGCTCACATGTCCTGCAGGCAGCTGCGCGCTCGCTCGCTCACTGAGGCCGCCCGGGCG
TCGGGCGACCTTTGGTCGCCCGGCCTCAGTGAGCGAGCGAGCGCGCAGAGAGGGAGTGGCCAACTCCATC
ACTAGGGGTTCCTGCGGCCGCACGCGTTAATACGACTCACTATAGGGCTGAAACAAAAGAAGCTGTTCCA
ATCCACGAACCCGAACCTGAATCACTTTCTTTGAATTTTTTGCGACTGGTGTTCAAGCTGAACGACATTT
CCGCCTTGTACCTTATTCTGGGTTGTTTCACAAGTGGGGTTATTACACCATGTGATATGCCAACGTCAAT
TCTTGCTGTGTACCTGCATGGTAATGTGATGGTGGTAACCGTATTCATTGGATTTATGTGTATTTGCCAG
TGATGGCAAATTGCCAAGGCTGCTACGGACGATGTGGAAGATGGCCCAAGAGCATCTGGAGAGACAAGCC
TAGCTATTAAGCTTGTGCCCCAGTTTGCTAGGGAGGTCGCAGTATCTGGCCACTGCCACCTCGTGCTGCT
CGACGTAGGTTTCGTTGTTGGCCTCCTTGATTCTTTCCAGTCTGTAGTCCACATAGTAGACGCCAGGCAT
CTTGAGGTTCTTAGCGGGTTTCTTGGATCTATATGTGGTCTTGGCGTTTGCGATCAGATGGCTCCCGCCC
ACGAGCTTCAGGGCCATGTCGTTTCTGCCTTCCAGGCCGCCGTCAGCGGGGTACAGCGTTTCGGTGAAGG
CCTCCCAGCCGAGTGTTTTCTTCTGCATCACAGGGCCGTTGGATGTGAAGTTCACCCCTCTGATCTTGAC
GTTGTAGATGAGGCAGCCGTCCTGGAGGCTGGTGTCCTGGGTAGCGGTCAGCACGCCCCCGTCCTCGTAT
GTGGTGACTCTCTCCCATGTGAAGCCCTCAGGGAAGGACTGCTTGAAGAAGTCGGGGATGCCCTGGGTGT
GGTTGATGAAGGTCTTGCTGCCGTAGAGGAAGCTAGTAGCCAGGATGTCGAAGGCGAAGGGGAGAGGGCC
GCCCTCGACCACCTTGATTCTCATGGTCTGGGTGCCCTCGTAGGGCTTGCCTTCGCCCTCGGATGTGCAC
TTGAAGTG
Features (pLannotate 1.2.2; 19 found; start..end, strand, type, name):
    111..322     -  promoter       EF-1α core promoter: core promoter for human elongation factor EF-1α
    367..670     +  enhancer       CMV enhancer: human cytomegalovirus immediate early enhancer
    671..846     +  promoter       Mecp2 promoter (fragment): promoter for selective expression in neurons (Adachi et al., 2005; Gray et al., 2011)
   1010..1135    +  CDS            Coro1b (fragment): COR1B_MOUSE - Experimental evidence at protein level: Swiss-Prot protein existence level 1. Regulates leading edge dynamics and cell motility in fibroblasts. May be involved in cytokinesis and signal transduction (By similarity). From Mus musculus (Mouse).
   1257..1388    +  CDS            CORO1B (fragment): COR1B_HUMAN - Experimental evidence at protein level: Swiss-Prot protein existence level 1. Regulates leading edge dynamics and cell motility in fibroblasts. May be involved in cytokinesis and signal transduction (By similarity). From Homo sapiens (Human).
   1492..2211    +  CDS            EGFP: the original enhanced GFP (Yang et al., 1996) mammalian codon-optimized
   2241..2362    +  polyA_signal   SV40 poly(A) signal: SV40 polyadenylation signal
   2388..2528    +  repeat_region  AAV2 ITR: inverted terminal repeat of adeno-associated virus serotype 2 inverted
   2533..2584    -  misc_feature   bom (fragment): basis of mobility region from pBR322
   2603..3058    +  rep_origin     f1 ori (sequence partly withheld): f1 bacteriophage origin of replication; arrow indicates direction of (+) strand synthesis
   3059..3108    -  misc_feature   bom (fragment): basis of mobility region from pBR322
   3210..3245    -  CDS            rop (fragment): Rop protein, which maintains plasmids at low copy number; rop
   3340..3444    +  promoter       AmpR promoter: bla
   3445..4305    +  CDS            AmpR: β-lactamase; bla; confers resistance to ampicillin, carbenicillin, and related antibiotics
   4476..5064    +  rep_origin     ori: high-copy-number ColE1/pMB1/pBR322/pUC origin of replication
   5137..5164    +  repeat_region  AAV2 ITR (fragment): inverted terminal repeat of adeno-associated virus serotype 2 inverted
   5193..5220    +  repeat_region  AAV2 ITR (fragment): inverted terminal repeat of adeno-associated virus serotype 2 inverted
   5270..5288    +  promoter       T7 promoter: promoter for bacteriophage T7 RNA polymerase
   5598..75      -  CDS            mTagBFP2 (across the origin): mTagBFP2 is a basic (constitutively fluorescent) blue fluorescent protein published in 2011, derived from Entacmaea quadricolor. It is reported to be a very rapidly-maturing monomer with very low acid sensitivity.
