[The description below was written by a language model from this plasmid's Addgene catalogue record and pLannotate feature annotations shown in this document.]
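Description:
BFP-GFP-bidirectional MS2 splicing reporter CORO1B intron is a 6.2 kb mammalian expression plasmid built on the pMF4-AAV backbone. It is maintained in bacteria through a high-copy ColE1/pUC-type origin and selected with ampicillin via the β-lactamase gene; an f1 origin and remnants of pBR322 bom and rop sequences are also present. The expression cassette lies between AAV2 inverted terminal repeat sequences. One ITR is annotated in full, while the other is detected only as two short fragments, so the record does not confirm that the second repeat is intact. The use of a recombination-deficient growth strain is consistent with the need to keep such repeats stable.

The payload is a custom bidirectional promoter unit driving two fluorescent proteins in opposite directions. On one strand, an EF-1α core promoter points toward mTagBFP2, which provides a splicing-independent measure of delivery and transcription. On the other strand, a CMV enhancer is followed by a segment annotated as a Mecp2 promoter fragment. This arm drives a transcript containing two short CORO1B coding fragments, presumably the exons flanking the human CORO1B intron, followed by EGFP and an SV40 polyadenylation signal. GFP output would be expected to depend on removal of the intron, so the GFP-to-BFP ratio can serve as a normalised readout of splicing efficiency. The name indicates MS2 elements, presumably stem-loops for tethering MS2 coat protein fusions to the reporter RNA, but these are not annotated in the feature table and their position is not stated. The construct was deposited in connection with work on how genome organisation around nuclear speckles affects mRNA splicing efficiency.
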