Addgene plasmid #235086: BFP-GFP-bidirectional MS2 splicing reporter CORO1B intron
Purpose: GFP splicing reporter with CORO1B intron
Depositing lab: Mitchell Guttman. Depositing organization: California Institute of Technology. Publication: Genome organization around nuclear speckles drives mRNA splicing efficiency. Bhat P, Chow A, Emert B, Ettlin O, Quinodoz SA, Strehle M, Takei Y, Burr A, Goronzy IN, Chen AW, Huang W, Ferrer JLM, Soehalim E, Goh ST, Chari T, Sullivan DK, Blanco MR, Guttman M. Nature. 2024 May;629(8014):1165-1173. doi: 10.1038/s41586-024-07429-6. Epub 2024 May 8. PubMed 38720076.
Backbone
  Vector backbone: pMF4-AAV
  Vector type: Mammalian Expression, AAV
Growth in bacteria
  Bacterial resistance: Ampicillin, 100 μg/mL
  Growth temperature: 37°C
  Growth strain: NEB Stable
  Copy number: High Copy
Gene/Insert
  Gene/Insert name: BFP-GFP-bidirectional MS2 splicing reporter CORO1B intron
  Species: H. sapiens (human)
  Entrez Gene: CORO1B (a.k.a. CORONIN-2)
  Promoter: custom bidirectional
  Cloning method: Restriction Enzyme; 5′ cloning site Unknown (unknown if destroyed); 3′ cloning site Unknown (unknown if destroyed)
Terms and licenses: Academic/Nonprofit Terms; Industry Terms: Not Available to Industry
How to cite: BFP-GFP-bidirectional MS2 splicing reporter CORO1B intron was a gift from Mitchell Guttman (Addgene plasmid # 235086 ; http://n2t.net/addgene:235086 ; RRID:Addgene_235086)
